Addgene plasmid #236013: pTR01F/hFGFR2c-V5
Purpose: for PiggyBac mediated integration and stable expression of hFGFR2c protein
Depositing lab: Pavel Krejčí. Depositing organization: Masaryk University. Publication: Specific inhibition of fibroblast growth factor receptor 1 signaling by a DNA aptamer. Zlinska V, Feketova Z, Czyrek A, Chudzian J, Zivkovic ML, Ursachi VC, Dudeja P, Fafilek B, Rynes J, Rico-Llanos G, Koudelka A, Roy T, Biadun M, Raskova V, Svozilova K, Stroblova M, Krzyscik M, Hristova K, Krowarsch D, Foldynova-Trantirkova S, Zakrzewska M, Trantirek L, Krejci P. Mol Ther Nucleic Acids. 2024 Nov 28;36(1):102405. doi: 10.1016/j.omtn.2024.102405. eCollection 2025 Mar 11. PubMed 39759879.
Backbone
  Vector backbone: TR01F
  Vector type: Mammalian Expression
  Selectable markers: Puromycin
Growth in bacteria
  Bacterial resistance: Ampicillin, 100 μg/mL
  Growth temperature: 37°C
  Growth strain: DH5alpha
  Copy number: High Copy
Gene/Insert
  Gene/Insert name: human FGFR2c
  Species: H. sapiens (human)
  Entrez Gene: FGFR2 (a.k.a. BBDS, BEK, BFR-1, CD332, CEK3, CFD1, ECT1, JWS, K-SAM, KGFR, TK14, TK25)
  Promoter: truncated CMV promoter
  Tag / fusion protein: V5/His (C terminal on insert)
  Cloning method: Restriction Enzyme; 5′ cloning site Unknown (unknown if destroyed)
Resource information
  A portion of this plasmid was derived from a plasmid made by: The TR01F plasmid was obtained as a gift from Valeri Mossine (PMID: 24376882).
Terms and licenses: Academic/Nonprofit Terms; Industry Terms: Not Available to Industry
How to cite: pTR01F/hFGFR2c-V5 was a gift from Pavel Krejčí (Addgene plasmid # 236013 ; http://n2t.net/addgene:236013 ; RRID:Addgene_236013)
