[The description below was written by a language model from this plasmid's Addgene catalogue record and pLannotate feature annotations shown in this document.]
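Description:
pTR01F/hFGFR2c-V5 is a mammalian expression plasmid built on the TR01F backbone and designed for piggyBac transposon-mediated genomic integration and stable expression of human FGFR2c, the "c" isoform of fibroblast growth factor receptor 2, a receptor tyrosine kinase. In bacteria the roughly 10.4 kb plasmid is maintained at high copy through a ColE1/pUC-type origin with ampicillin resistance (β-lactamase). It also retains an f1 origin and remnants of a lacZα/lac promoter cloning region. The automated feature table does not annotate the piggyBac terminal repeats. The integration mechanism therefore rests on the catalogue description, and a transposase would presumably be supplied from a separate source. Short lambda phage-derived fragments are annotated on either side of the mammalian cassettes.

The receptor coding sequence is driven by what the record calls a truncated CMV promoter, which fits the annotation of a CMV promoter preceded by only a small enhancer fragment and a transcriptional pause site. A T7 promoter lies just upstream of the open reading frame. The FGFR2 reading frame is followed by a C-terminal V5 epitope for detection. The catalogue also lists a His tag, which is not separately annotated. An SV40 polyadenylation signal lies downstream, annotated in the reverse orientation. A second cassette uses the EF-1α core promoter joined to an HTLV-1 LTR segment to drive a CopGFP sequence followed by puromycin N-acetyltransferase, with a WPRE fragment and an SV40 poly(A) signal. This allows transfected or integrated cells to be tracked by fluorescence and selected with puromycin. How the two reading frames are linked is not stated. The construct is suited to making stable cell lines expressing tagged FGFR2c, and the associated publication concerns the specificity of FGFR signalling inhibition.
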