Features (pLannotate 1.2.2; 27 found; start..end, strand, type, name):
      1..105     -  promoter       AmpR promoter: bla
    158..586     -  rep_origin     f1 ori (sequence partly withheld): f1 bacteriophage origin of replication; arrow indicates direction of (+) strand synthesis
    591..746     -  CDS            lacZα (fragment): LacZα fragment of β-galactosidase; lacZ fragment
    748..867     +  CDS            B (fragment): PORTL_LAMBD - Experimental evidence at protein level: Swiss-Prot protein existence level 1. Forms the portal vertex of the capsid (PubMed:6228056, PubMed:6232391). This portal plays critical roles in head assembly, genome packaging, neck/tail attachment, and genome ejection (Probable). The portal protein multimerizes as a single ring-shaped homododecamer arranged around a central channel (PubMed:6232391). Binds to the terminase subunits to form the packaging machine (PubMed:7799432). From Escherichia phage lambda (Bacteriophage lambda).
   1363..1418    +  enhancer       CMV enhancer (fragment): human cytomegalovirus immediate early enhancer
   1418..1472    +  misc_feature   pause site (fragment): RNA polymerase II transcriptional pause signal from the human α2 globin gene
   1574..1777    +  promoter       CMV promoter: human cytomegalovirus (CMV) immediate early promoter
   1773..1806    +  LTR            5' LTR (truncated) (fragment): truncated 5' long terminal repeat (LTR) from HIV-1
   1822..1840    +  promoter       T7 promoter: promoter for bacteriophage T7 RNA polymerase
   1898..4360    +  CDS            FGFR2 (sequence partly withheld): FGFR2_HUMAN - Also known as BEK, KGFR, KSAM. Experimental evidence at protein level: Swiss-Prot protein existence level 1. Tyrosine-protein kinase that acts as cell-surface receptor for fibroblast growth factors and plays an essential role in the regulation of cell proliferation, differentiation, migration and apoptosis, and in the regulation of embryonic development. Required for normal embryonic patterning, trophoblast function, limb bud development, lung morphogenesis, osteogenesis and skin development. Plays an essential role in the regulation of osteoblast differentiation, proliferation a
   4436..4477    +  CDS            V5 tag: epitope tag from simian virus 5
   4555..4676    -  polyA_signal   SV40 poly(A) signal: SV40 polyadenylation signal
   4702..4833    -  CDS            LT_SV40 (fragment): Experimental evidence at protein level: Swiss-Prot protein existence level 1. Isoform 17kT antigen targets host RBL2 for degradation and promotes cell proliferation. Transactivates host cyclin A promoter through its J domain. From Simian virus 40 (SV40).
   4924..5135    +  promoter       EF-1α core promoter: core promoter for human elongation factor EF-1α
   5148..5416    +  LTR            5' LTR (truncated): truncated 5' long terminal repeat (LTR) from human T-cell leukemia virus (HTLV) type 1
   5473..6137    +  CDS            CopGFP (fragment): green fluorescent protein 2 from Pontellina plumata, also known as ppluGFP2 (Shagin et al., 2004)
   6261..6860    +  CDS            PuroR: puromycin N-acetyltransferase; pac from Streptomyces alboniger; confers resistance to puromycin
   6861..6967    +  misc_feature   WPRE (fragment): woodchuck hepatitis virus posttranscriptional regulatory element
   6976..7097    +  polyA_signal   SV40 poly(A) signal: SV40 polyadenylation signal
   7115..7207    +  ncRNA          G-CSF SLDE: Accession: RF00183 - G-CSF factor stem-loop destabilising element (SLDE)
   7904..8371    +  CDS            B (fragment): PORTL_LAMBD - Experimental evidence at protein level: Swiss-Prot protein existence level 1. Forms the portal vertex of the capsid (PubMed:6228056, PubMed:6232391). This portal plays critical roles in head assembly, genome packaging, neck/tail attachment, and genome ejection (Probable). The portal protein multimerizes as a single ring-shaped homododecamer arranged around a central channel (PubMed:6232391). Binds to the terminase subunits to form the packaging machine (PubMed:7799432). From Escherichia phage lambda (Bacteriophage lambda).
   8409..8425    -  protein_bind   lac operator: The lac repressor binds to the lac operator to inhibit transcription in E. coli. This inhibition can be relieved by adding lactose or isopropyl-β-D-thiogalactopyranoside (IPTG). lac repressor encoded by lacI
   8433..8463    -  promoter       lac promoter: promoter for the E. coli lac operon
   8478..8499    -  protein_bind   CAP binding site: CAP binding activates transcription in the presence of cAMP. E. coli catabolite activator protein
   8512..8604    -  CDS            lacI (fragment): lac repressor; lacI; The lac repressor binds to the lac operator to inhibit transcription in E. coli. This inhibition can be relieved by adding lactose or isopropyl-β-D-thiogalactopyranoside (IPTG).
   8787..9375    -  rep_origin     ori: high-copy-number ColE1/pMB1/pBR322/pUC origin of replication
   9546..10406   -  CDS            AmpR: β-lactamase; bla; confers resistance to ampicillin, carbenicillin, and related antibiotics
>Addgene plasmid #236013 | pTR01F/hFGFR2c-V5 | addgene full sequence | sequence record 469608 | Addgene NGS Result
ACTCTTCCTTTTTCAATATTATTGAAGCATTTATCAGGGTTATTGTCTCATGAGCGGATACATATTTGAA
TGTATTTAGAAAAATAAACAAATAGGGGTTCCGCGCACATTTCCCCGAAAAGTGCCACCTAAATTGTAAG
CGTTAATATTTTGTTAAAATTCGCGTTAAATTTTTGTTAAATCAGCTCATTTTTTAACCAATAGGCCGAA
ATCGGCAAAATCCCTTATAAATCAAAAGAATAGACCGAGATAGGGT
[37 nt withheld, positions 257-293]
AAAGAACGTGGACTCCAACGTCAAAGG
[49 nt withheld, positions 321-369]
T
[91 nt withheld, positions 371-461]
G
[124 nt withheld, positions 463-586]
CCCATTCGCCATTCAGGCTGCGCAACTGTTGGGAAGGGCGATCGGTGCGGGCCTCTTCGCTATTACGCCA
GCTGGCGAAAGGGGGATGTGCTGCAAGGCGATTAAGTTGGGTAACGCCAGGGTTTTCCCAGTCACGACGT
TGTAAAACGACGGCCAGTGAGCGCGCCTCGTTCATTCACGTTTTTGAACCCGTGGAGGACGGGCAGACTC
GCGGTGCAAATGTGTTTTACAGCGTGATGGAGCAGATGAAGATGCTCGACACGCTGCAGAACACGCAGCT
AGATTAACCCTAGAAAGATAATCATATTGTGACGTACGTTAAAGATAATCATGTGTAAAATTGACGCATG
TGTTTTATCGGTCTGTATATCGAGGTTTATTTATTAATTTGAATAGATATTAAGTTTTATTATATTTACA
CTTACATACTAATAATAAATTCAACAAACAATTTATTTATGTTTATTTATTTATTAAAAAAAACAAAAAC
TCAAAATTTCTTCTATAAAGTAACAAAACTTTTATGAGGGACAGCCCCCCCCCAAAGCCCCCAGGGATGT
AATTACGTCCCTCCCCCGCTAGGGGGCAGCAGCGAGCCGCCCGGGGCTCCGCTCCGGTCCGGCGCTCCCC
CCGCATCCCCGAGCCGGCAGCGTGCGGGGACAGCCCGGGCACGGGGAAGGTGGCACGGGATCGCTTTCCT
CTGAACGCTTCTCGCTGCTCTTTGAGCCTGCAGACACCTGGGGGGATACGGGGAAAAGGCCTCCACGGCC
ACTAGTATTATGCCCAGTACATGACCTTATGGGACTTTCCTACTTGGCAGTACATCTACGTAAACTAGCA
AAATAGGCTGTCCCCAGTGCAAGTGCAGGTGCCAGAACATTTCTCTGGCCTAACTGGCCGGTACCTGAGC
TCGCTAGCGGGAATTTCCGGGGACTTTCCGGGAATTTCCGGGGACTTTCCGGGAATTTCCAGATCGCTAT
TACCATGGTGATGCGGTTTTGGCAGTACATCAATGGGCGTGGATAGCGGTTTGACTCACGGGGATTTCCA
AGTCTCCACCCCATTGACGTCAATGGGAGTTTGTTTTGGCACCAAAATCAACGGGACTTTCCAAAATGTC
GTAACAACTCCGCCCCATTGACGCAAATGGGCGGTAGGCGTGTACGGTGGGAGGTCTATATAAGCAGAGC
TCTCTGGCTAACTAGAGAACCCACTGCTTACTGGCTTATCGAAATTAATACGACTCACTATAGGGAGACC
CAAGCTGGCTAGTTAAGCTTGGTACCGAGCTCGGATCCAGTACCCTTCACCATGGTCAGCTGGGGTCGTT
TCATCTGCCTGGTCGTGGTCACCATGGCAACCTTGTCCCTGGCCCGGCCCTCCTTCAGTTTAGTTGAGGA
TACCACATTAGAGCCAGAAGAGCCACCAACCAAATACCAAATCTCTCAACCAGAAGTGTACGTGGCTGCG
CCAGGGGAGTCGCTAGAGGTGCGCTGCCTGTTGAAAGATGCCGCCGTGATCAGTTGGACTAAGGATGGGG
TGCACTTGGGGCCCAACAATAGGACAGTGCTTATTGGGGAGTACTTGCAGATAAAGGGCGCCACGCCTAG
AGACTCCGGCCTCTATGCTTGTACTGCCAGTAGGACTGTAGACAGTGAAACTTGGTACTTCATGGTGAAT
GTCACAGATGCCATCTCATCCGGAGATGATGAGGATGACACCGATGGTGCGGAAGATTTTGTCAGTGAGA
ACAGTAACAACAAGAGAGCACCATACTGGACCAACACAGAAAAGATGGAAAAGCGGCTCCATGCTGTGCC
TGCGGCCAACACTGTCAAGTTTCGCTGCCCAGCCGGGGGAAACCCAATGCCAACCATGCGGTGGCTGAAA
AACGGGAAGGAGTTTAAGCAGGAGCATCGCATTGGAGGCTACAAGGTACGAAACCAGCACTGGAGCCTCA
TTATGGAAAGTGTGGTCCCATCTGACAAGGGAAATTATACCTGTGTGGTGGAGAATGAATACGGGTCCAT
CAATCACACGTACCACCTGGATGTTGTGGAGCGATCGCCTCACCGGCCCATCCTCCAAGCCGGACTGCCG
GCAAATGCCTCCACAGTGGTCGGAGGAGACGTAGAGTTTGTCTGCAAGGTTTACAGTGATGCCCAGCCCC
ACATCCAGTGGATCAAGCACGTGGAAAAGAACGGCAGTAAATACGGGCCCGACGGGCTGCCCTACCTCAA
GGTTCTCAAGGCCGCCGGTGTTAACACCACGGACAAAGAGATTGAGGTTCTCTATATTCGGAATGTAACT
TTTGAGGACGCTGGGGAATATACGTGCTTGGCGGGTAATTCTATTGGGATATCCTTTCACTCTGCATGGT
TGACAGTTCTGCCAGCGCCTGGAAGAGAAAAGGAGATTACAGCTTCCCCAGACTACCTGGAGATAGCCAT
TTACTGCATAGGGGTCTTCTTAATCGCCTGTATGGTGGTAACAGTCATCCTGTGCCGAATGAAGAACACG
ACCAAGAAGCCAGACTTCAGCAGCCAGCCGGCTGTGCACAAGCTGACCAAACGTATCCCCCTGCGGAGAC
AGGTAACAGTTTCGGCTGAGTCCAGCTCCTCCATGAACTCCAACACCCCGCTGGTGAGGATAACAACACG
CCTCTCTTCAACGGCAGACACCCCCATGCTGGCAGGGGTCTCC
[912 nt withheld, positions 3290-4201]
TACTTGGACCTCAGCCAACCTCTCGAACAGTATTCACCTAGTTACCCTGACACAAGAAGTTCTTGTTCTT
CAGGAGATGATTCTGTTTTTTCTCCAGACCCCATGCCTTACGAACCATGCCTTCCTCAGTATCCACACAT
AAACGGCAGTGTTAAAACAGCGAAGGGTCAAGACAATTCTGCAGATATCCAGCACAGTGGCGGCCGCTCG
AGTCTAGAGGGCCCGCGGTTCGAAGGTAAGCCTATCCCTAACCCTCTCCTCGGTCTCGATTCTACGCGTA
CCGGTCATCATCACCATCACCATTGAGTTTAAACCCTAGAGTCGGGGCGGCCGGCCGCTTCGAGCAGACA
TGATAAGATACATTGATGAGTTTGGACAAACCACAACTAGAATGCAGTGAAAAAAATGCTTTATTTGTGA
AATTTGTGATGCTATTGCTTTATTTGTAACCATTATAAGCTGCAATAAACAAGTTAACAACAACAATTGC
ATTCATTTTATGTTTCAGGTTCAGGGGGAGGTGTGGGAGGTTTTTTAAAGCAAGTAAAACCTCTACAAAT
GTGGTAAAATCGATAAGGATCCGTTTGCGTATTGGGCGCTCTTCCGCTGATCTGCGCAGCACCATGGCCT
GAAATAACCTCTGAAAGAGGAACTTGGTTAGCTACCTTCTAAATCGGATCCGCGGCCGCGAAGGATCTGC
GATCGCTCCGGTGCCCGTCAGTGGGCAGAGCGCACATCGCCCACAGTCCCCGAGAAGTTGGGGGGAGGGG
TCGGCAATTGAACGGGTGCCTAGAGAAGGTGGCGCGGGGTAAACTGGGAAAGTGATGTCGTGTACTGGCT
CCGCCTTTTTCCCGAGGGTGGGGGAGAACCGTATATAAGTGCAGTAGTCGCCGTGAACGTTCTTTTTCGC
AACGGGTTTGCCGCCAGAACACAGCTGAAGCTTCGAGGGGCTCGCATCTCTCCTTCACGCGCCCGCCGCC
CTACCTGAGGCCGCCATCCACGCCGGTTGAGTCGCGTTCTGCCGCCTCCCGCCTGTGGTGCCTCCTGAAC
TGCGTCCGCCGTCTAGGTAAGTTTAAAGCTCAGGTCGAGACCGGGCCTTTGTCCGGCGCTCCCTTGGAGC
CTACCTAGACTCAGCCGGCTCTCCACGCTTTGCCTGACCCTGCTTGCTCAACTCTACGTCTTTGTTTCGT
TTTCTGTTCTGCGCCGTTACAGATCCAAGCTGTGACCGGCGCCTACGCTAGACGCCACCATGGAGAGCGA
CGAGAGCGGCCTGCCCGCCATGGAGATCGAGTGCCGCATCACCGGCACCCTGAACGGCGTGGAGTTCGAG
CTGGTGGGCGGCGGAGAGGGCACCCCCAAGCAGGGCCGCATGACCAACAAGATGAAGAGCACCAAAGGCG
CCCTGACCTTCAGCCCCTACCTGCTGAGCCACGTGATGGGCTACGGCTTCTACCACTTCGGCACCTACCC
CAGCGGCTACGAGAACCCCTTCCTGCACGCCATCAACAACGGCGGCTACACCAACACCCGCATCGAGAAG
TACGAGGACGGCGGCGTGCTGCACGTGAGCTTCAGCTACCGCTACGAGGCCGGCCGCGTGATCGGCGACT
TCAAGGTGGTGGGCACCGGCTTCCCCGAGGACAGCGTGATCTTCACCGACAAGATCATCCGCAGCAACGC
CACCGTGGAGCACCTGCACCCCATGGGCGATAACGTGCTGGTGGGCAGCTTCGCCCGCACCTTCAGCCTG
CGCGACGGCGGCTACTACAGCTTCGTGGTGGACAGCCACATGCACTTCAAGAGCGCCATCCACCCCAGCA
TCCTGCAGAACGGGGGCCCCATGTTCGCCTTCCGCCGCGTGGAGGAGCTGCACAGCAACACCGAGCTGGG
CATCGTGGAGTACCAGCACGCCTTCAAGACCCCCATCGCCTTCGCCAGATCCCGCGCTCAGTCGTCCAAT
TCTGCCGTGGACGGCACCGCCGGACCCGGCTCCACCGGATCTCGCGAGGGCAGAGGAAGTCTTCTAACAT
GCGGTGACGTGGAGGAGAATCCCGGCCCTATGACCGAGTACAAGCCCACGGTGCGCCTCGCCACCCGCGA
CGACGTCCCCAGGGCCGTACGCACCCTCGCCGCCGCGTTCGCCGACTACCCCGCCACGCGCCACACCGTC
GATCCGGACCGCCACATCGAGCGGGTCACCGAGCTGCAAGAACTCTTCCTCACGCGCGTCGGGCTCGACA
TCGGCAAGGTGTGGGTCGCGGACGACGGCGCCGCGGTGGCGGTCTGGACCACGCCGGAGAGCGTCGAAGC
GGGGGCGGTGTTCGCCGAGATCGGCCCGCGCATGGCCGAGTTGAGCGGTTCCCGGCTGGCCGCGCAGCAA
CAGATGGAAGGCCTCCTGGCGCCGCACCGGCCCAAGGAGCCCGCGTGGTTCCTGGCCACCGTCGGCGTCT
CGCCCGACCACCAGGGCAAGGGTCTGGGCAGCGCCGTCGTGCTCCCCGGAGTGGAGGCGGCCGAGCGCGC
CGGGGTGCCCGCCTTCCTGGAGACCTCCGCGCCCCGCAACCTCCCCTTCTACGAGCGGCTCGGCTTCACC
GTCACCGCCGACGTCGAGGTGCCCGAAGGACCGCGCACCTGGTGCATGACCCGCAAGCCCGGTGCCTGAA
ATCAACCTCTGGATTACAAAATTTGTGAAAGATTGACTGGTATTCTTAACTATGTTGCTCCTTTTACGCT
ATGTGGATACGCTGCTTTAATGCCTTTGTATCATGCGTTAACTAAACTTGTTTATTGCAGCTTATAATGG
TTACAAATAAAGCAATAGCATCACAAATTTCACAAATAAAGCATTTTTTTCACTGCATTCTAGTTGTGGT
TTGTCCAAACTCATCAATGTATCTTATCATGTCTGGAATTGACTCAAATGATGTCAATTAGTCTATCAGA
AGCTCATCTGGTCTCCCTTCCGGGGGACAAGACATCCCTGTTTAATATTTAAACAGCAGTGTTCCCAAAC
TGGGTTCTTATATCCCTTGCTCTGGTCAACCAGGTTGCAGGGTTTCCTGTCCTCACAGGAACGAAGTCCC
TAAAGAAACAGTGGCAGCCAGGTTTAGCCCCGGAATTGACTGGATTCCTTTTTTAGGGCCCATTGGTATG
GCTTTTTCCCCGTATCCCCCCAGGTGTCTGCAGGCTCAAAGAGCAGCGAGAAGCGTTCAGAGGAAAGCGA
TCCCGTGCCACCTTCCCCGTGCCCGGGCTGTCCCCGCACGCTGCCGGCTCGGGGATGCGGGGGGAGCGCC
GGACCGGAGCGGAGCCCCGGGCGGCTCGCTGCTGCCCCCTAGCGGGGGAGGGACGTAATTACATCCCTGG
GGGCTTTGGGGGGGGGCTGTCCCTGATATCTATAACAAGAAAATATATATATAATAAGTTATCACGTAAG
TAGAACATGAAATAACAATATAATTATCGTATGAGTTAAATCTTAAAAGTCACGTAAAAGATAATCATGC
GTCATTTTGACTCACGCGGTCGTTATAGTTCAAAATCAGTGACACTTACCGCATTGACAAGCACGCCTCA
CGGGAGCTCCAAGCGGCGACTGAGATGTCCTAAATGCACAGCGACGGATTCGCGCTATTTAGAAAGAGAG
AGCAATATTTCAAGAATGCATGCGTCAATTTTACGCAGACTATCTTTCTAGGGTTAATCTAGCTGCATCA
GGATCATATCGTCGGGTCTTTTTTCCGGCTCAGTCATCGCCCAAGCTGGCGCTATCTGGGCATCGGGGAG
GAAGAAGCCCGTGCCTTTTCCCGCGAGGTTGAAGCGGCATGGAAAGAGTTTGCCGAGGATGACTGCTGCT
GCATTGACGTTGAGCGAAAACGCACGTTTACCATGATGATTCGGGAAGGTGTGGCCATGCACGCCTTTAA
CGGTGAACTGTTCGTTCAGGCCACCTGGGATACCAGTTCGTCGCGGCTTTTCCGGACACAGTTCCGGATG
GTCAGCCCGAAGCGCATCAGCAACCCGAACAATACCGGCGACAGCCGGAACTGCCGTGCCGGTGTGCAGA
TTAATGACAGCGGTGCGGCGCTGGGATATTACGTCAGCGAGGACGGGTATCCTGGCTGGATGCCGCAGAA
ATGGACATGGATACCCCGTGAGTTACCCGGCGGGCGCGCTTGGCGTAATCATGGTCATAGCTGTTTCCTG
TGTGAAATTGTTATCCGCTCACAATTCCACACAACATACGAGCCGGAAGCATAAAGTGTAAAGCCTGGGG
TGCCTAATGAGTGAGCTAACTCACATTAATTGCGTTGCGCTCACTGCCCGCTTTCCAGTCGGGAAACCTG
TCGTGCCAGCTGCATTAATGAATCGGCCAACGCGCGGGGAGAGGCGGTTTGCGTATTGGGCGCTCTTCCG
CTTCCTCGCTCACTGACTCGCTGCGCTCGGTCGTTCGGCTGCGGCGAGCGGTATCAGCTCACTCAAAGGC
GGTAATACGGTTATCCACAGAATCAGGGGATAACGCAGGAAAGAACATGTGAGCAAAAGGCCAGCAAAAG
GCCAGGAACCGTAAAAAGGCCGCGTTGCTGGCGTTTTTCCATAGGCTCCGCCCCCCTGACGAGCATCACA
AAAATCGACGCTCAAGTCAGAGGTGGCGAAACCCGACAGGACTATAAAGATACCAGGCGTTTCCCCCTGG
AAGCTCCCTCGTGCGCTCTCCTGTTCCGACCCTGCCGCTTACCGGATACCTGTCCGCCTTTCTCCCTTCG
GGAAGCGTGGCGCTTTCTCATAGCTCACGCTGTAGGTATCTCAGTTCGGTGTAGGTCGTTCGCTCCAAGC
TGGGCTGTGTGCACGAACCCCCCGTTCAGCCCGACCGCTGCGCCTTATCCGGTAACTATCGTCTTGAGTC
CAACCCGGTAAGACACGACTTATCGCCACTGGCAGCAGCCACTGGTAACAGGATTAGCAGAGCGAGGTAT
GTAGGCGGTGCTACAGAGTTCTTGAAGTGGTGGCCTAACTACGGCTACACTAGAAGAACAGTATTTGGTA
TCTGCGCTCTGCTGAAGCCAGTTACCTTCGGAAAAAGAGTTGGTAGCTCTTGATCCGGCAAACAAACCAC
CGCTGGTAGCGGTGGTTTTTTTGTTTGCAAGCAGCAGATTACGCGCAGAAAAAAAGGATCTCAAGAAGAT
CCTTTGATCTTTTCTACGGGGTCTGACGCTCAGTGGAACGAAAACTCACGTTAAGGGATTTTGGTCATGA
GATTATCAAAAAGGATCTTCACCTAGATCCTTTTAAATTAAAAATGAAGTTTTAAATCAATCTAAAGTAT
ATATGAGTAAACTTGGTCTGACAGTTACCAATGCTTAATCAGTGAGGCACCTATCTCAGCGATCTGTCTA
TTTCGTTCATCCATAGTTGCCTGACTCCCCGTCGTGTAGATAACTACGATACGGGAGGGCTTACCATCTG
GCCCCAGTGCTGCAATGATACCGCGAGACCCACGCTCACCGGCTCCAGATTTATCAGCAATAAACCAGCC
AGCCGGAAGGGCCGAGCGCAGAAGTGGTCCTGCAACTTTATCCGCCTCCATCCAGTCTATTAATTGTTGC
CGGGAAGCTAGAGTAAGTAGTTCGCCAGTTAATAGTTTGCGCAACGTTGTTGCCATTGCTACAGGCATCG
TGGTGTCACGCTCGTCGTTTGGTATGGCTTCATTCAGCTCCGGTTCCCAACGATCAAGGCGAGTTACATG
ATCCCCCATGTTGTGCAAAAAAGCGGTTAGCTCCTTCGGTCCTCCGATCGTTGTCAGAAGTAAGTTGGCC
GCAGTGTTATCACTCATGGTTATGGCAGCACTGCATAATTCTCTTACTGTCATGCCATCCGTAAGATGCT
TTTCTGTGACTGGTGAGTACTCAACCAAGTCATTCTGAGAATAGTGTATGCGGCGACCGAGTTGCTCTTG
CCCGGCGTCAATACGGGATAATACCGCGCCACATAGCAGAACTTTAAAAGTGCTCATCATTGGAAAACGT
TCTTCGGGGCGAAAACTCTCAAGGATCTTACCGCTGTTGAGATCCAGTTCGATGTAACCCACTCGTGCAC
CCAACTGATCTTCAGCATCTTTTACTTTCACCAGCGTTTCTGGGTGAGCAAAAACAGGAAGGCAAAATGC
CGCAAAAAAGGGAATAAGGGCGACACGGAAATGTTGAATACTCAT
